>Addgene plasmid #60998 | pMTB-Multibow-hfR | addgene partial sequence | sequence record 100877 | Multibow-fwd 5'-gccaccacctgttcctgtag-3'
CTTCGTATGGATACTTTATACGAAGTTATTGATCAATTCACAGCCACCATGCCAGAGCCAGCGAAGTCTG
CTCCCGCCCCGAAAAAGGGCTCCAAGAAGGCGGTGACTAAGGCGCAGAAGAAAGGCGGCAAGAAGCGCAA
GCGCAGCCGCAAGGAGAGCTATTCCATCTATGTGTACAAGGTTCTGAAGCAGGTCCACCCTGACACCGGC
ATTTCGTCCAAGGCCATGGGCATCATGAATTCGTTTGTGAACGACATTTTCGAGCGCATCGCAGGTGAGG
CTTCCCGCCTGGCGCATTACAACAAGCGCTCGACCATCACCTCCAGGGAGATCCAGACGGCCGTGCGCCT
GCTGCTGCCTGGGGAGTTGGCCAAGCACGCCGTGTCCGAGGGTACTAAGGCCATCACCAAGTACACCAGC
GCTGGAGCGCCAGCTGGAGGTGCAGGTGCAGCAATGGTGTCTGAGCTGATTAAGGAGAACATGCACATGA
AGCTGTACATGGAGGGCACCGTGAACAACCACCACTTCAAGTGCACATCCGAGGGCGAAGGCAAGCCCTA
CGAGGGCACCCAGACCATGAGAATCAAGGCCGTCGAGGGCGGCCCTCTCCCCTTCGCCTTCGACATCCTG
GCTACCAGCTTCATGTACGGCAGCAAAACCTTCATCAACCAC
