>Addgene plasmid #60998 | pMTB-Multibow-hfR | addgene partial sequence | sequence record 102817 | Multibow-Rev 5'-CAGCAGGACCATTTATCATGCTGCTGC-3'
GGGAGGTCGCAGTATCTGGCCACAGCCACCTCGTGCTGCTCGACGTAGGTCTCTTTGTCGGCCTCCTTGA
TTCTTTCCAGTCTTCTGTCCACATAGTAGACGCCGGGCATCTTGAGGTTCTTAGCGGGTTTCTTGGATCT
GTATGTGGTCTTCAAGTTGCAGATCAGGTGGCCCCCGCCCACGAGCTTCAGGGCCATGTCGGCTCTGCCT
TCCAGGCCGCCGTCAGCGGGGTACAGGGTCTCGGTGGAGGCCTCCCAGCCGAGTGTTTTCTTCTGCATCA
CAGGGCCGTTGGATGGGAAGTTCACCCCTCTGATCTTGACGTTGTAGATGAGGCAGCCGTCCTGGAGGCT
GGTGTCCTGGGTAGCGGTCAGCACACCCCCGTCTTCGTATGTGGTGACTCTCTCCCATGTGAAGCCCTCA
GGGAAGGACTGCTTAAAGAAGTCGGGGATGCCCTGGGTGTGGTTGATGAAGGTTTTGCTGCCGTACATGA
AGCTGGTAGCCAGGATGTCGAAGGCGAAGGGGAGAGGGCCGCCCTCGACGGCCTTGATTCTCATGGTCTG
GGTGCCCTCGTAGGGCTTGCCTTCGCCCTCGGATGTGCACTTGAA
