>Addgene plasmid #60998 | pMTB-Multibow-hfR | addgene partial sequence | sequence record 102818 | pMTBF2 5'-tttagggagtggtcctggtg-3'
TGTTCCTTTTTACTGAGCCCTACGACTCTGGCTGAGTGCCACACCGCCGGCAGCCGCAAAGCGGCTCAAA
CCATTGCCTTTTATGGTAATAATGAGAGAATGCAGAGGGACTTCCTTTGTCTGGCATATCTGAGGCGCGC
GCTGTCACTAGCGCCCACCAGCGGTCAGACTGTAGAATGCAGAGCAAAACAGGAAGTTGACTCCAGATGG
TCACATGCTTGCTGAAACNCCTCTCCCTGGCAGCAGTGCAATTCTAACAGTTTCCCTTTCTTTTACAGTT
CGCCATCCTAGGCCTATTTAGGTGACACTATAGAAGAGTACAAGCTACTTGTTCTTTTTGCAGGATCCGC
CACCATGACTAGCTCGAGATAACTTCGTATAGTATACCTTATACGAAGTTATCGAGCTCATAACTTCGTA
TAGGATACTTTATACGAAGTTATAACTCGAGATAACTTCGTATAGCATACATTATACGAAGTTATACCGG
CAGATCTCGCCACCATGGTGAGTGTGATTAAACCA
