[The description below was written by a language model from this plasmid's Addgene catalogue record.]
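Description:
pMTB-Multibow-hfR is a zebrafish transgenesis plasmid built on the pMTB backbone, which carries Tol2 transposon sites so that the cassette can be integrated into the genome by transposase-mediated insertion after embryo injection. It is propagated in E. coli under ampicillin selection and is recorded as low copy. The origin of replication is not stated in the record, and no feature table is available to confirm the exact layout of elements.

The payload is the synthetic far-red fluorescent protein mKate2 fused at its N terminus to a histone 2B tag, which directs the reporter to chromatin and gives a nuclear signal. Expression is driven by the Bactin2 (beta-actin) promoter, generally used for broad expression in zebrafish. The insert was assembled by Gibson cloning and lies within an arrangement of loxP recombination sites. As one member of the Multibow set, the fluorescent protein gene is initially silent, and Cre-mediated recombination then fixes it permanently in either an ON or an OFF state. When several Multibow constructs with different colours and subcellular localisations are combined, each cell's independent ON/OFF outcomes form a heritable "digital" spectral barcode that can be used for cell tracing and lineage analysis.

The depositor notes that the repeated loxP sites make these plasmids prone to recombination, giving instability in bacterial culture, low yields from larger-scale preparations, and sequencing reads of poor quality that do not necessarily indicate an incorrect construct. Validation of the variable region is best done from a primer at its far end, since reads from the SP6 site may not reach it.
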