Addgene plasmid #60998: pMTB-Multibow-hfR
Purpose: Part of Multibow set of constructs--each FP gene is initially not expressed and then adopts a permanent ON or OFF status upon Cre-mediated recombination. . Encodes nuclear mKate2.
Depositing lab: Sean Megason. Depositing organization: Harvard Medical School. Publication: Multibow: digital spectral barcodes for cell tracing. Xiong F, Obholzer ND, Noche RR, Megason SG. PLoS One. 2015 May 26;10(5):e0127822. doi: 10.1371/journal.pone.0127822. eCollection 2015. PONE-D-14-56414 PubMed 26010570.
Backbone
  Vector backbone: pMTB
  Vector type: Zebrafish
Growth in bacteria
  Bacterial resistance: Ampicillin, 100 μg/mL
  Growth temperature: 37°C
  Growth strain: Stbl3
  Copy number: Low Copy
Gene/Insert
  Gene/Insert name: mKate2
  Species: Synthetic
  Promoter: Bactin2
  Tag / fusion protein: histone 2B tag (N terminal on insert)
  Cloning method: Gibson Cloning
  Sequencing primers: 5′ SP6; 3′ CAGCAGGACCATTTATCATGCTGCTGC
Terms and licenses: Academic/Nonprofit Terms; Industry Terms: Not Available to Industry
Depositor comments: Multibow constructs contain repetitive loxP sites that make these constructs prone to recombination. The constructs display a few issues with bacterial stability and sequencing that need to be considered when amplifying, storing and using them. First, in our hands Multibow constructs have displayed instability in E.coli cultures and had low yield in Maxi/Midi-preps. Mini-prep is recommended to harvest Multibow constructs. For transformation, we have had success with 5-alpha F'Iq cells (NEB). Second, the sequencing of Multibow constructs may run into problems of low quality/inaccurate reads. A problematic trace file does not necessarily mean the construct is wrong or the sample has mixed sequences. Third, before using the constructs harvested from mini-prep for injections, we recommend a further purification step using DNA purification kits such as MinElute PCR purification kit (Qiagen). All Multibow constructs share a backbone of pMTB vector (AMP resistance) containing the tol2 sites for transgenic insertion and the loxP recombination sites. To validate the variable region, we recommend sequencing with this specific primer: 5'-CAGCAGGACCATTTATCATGCTGCTGC-3', which recognizes the end of the variable region. The Sp6 primer may not provide enough reading length to reach the variable region.
How to cite: pMTB-Multibow-hfR was a gift from Sean Megason (Addgene plasmid # 60998 ; http://n2t.net/addgene:60998 ; RRID:Addgene_60998)
